>Addgene plasmid #194683 | pCDNA5/FRT_CMV_NES-Caprola_05-mEGFP | addgene full sequence | sequence record 423134 | Addgene NGS Result
GACGGATCGGGAGATCTCCCGATCCCCTATGGTGCACTCTCAGTACAATCTGCTCTGATGCCGCATAGTT
AAGCCAGTATCTGCTCCCTGCTTGTGTGTTGGAGGTCGCTGAGTAGTGCGCGAGCAAAATTTAAGCTACA
ACAAGGCAAGGCTTGACCGACAATTGCATGAAGAATCTGCTTAGGGTTAGGCGTTTTGCGCTGCTTCGCG
ATGTACGGGCCAGATATACGCGTTGACATTGATTATTGACTAGTTATTAATAGTAATCAATTACGGGGTC
ATTAGTTCATAGCCCATATATGGAGTTCCGCGTTACATAACTTACGGTAAATGGCCCGCCTGGCTGACCG
CCCAACGACCCCCGCCCATTGACGTCAATAATGACGTATGTTCCCATAGTAACGCCAATAGGGACTTTCC
ATTGACGTCAATGGGTGGAGTATTTACGGTAAACTGCCCACTTGGCAGTACATCAAGTGTATCATATGCC
AAGTACGCCCCCTATTGACGTCAATGACGGTAAATGGCCCGCCTGGCATTATGCCCAGTACATGACCTTA
TGGGACTTTCCTACTTGGCAGTACATCTACGTATTAGTCATCGCTATTACCATGGTGATGCGGTTTTGGC
AGTACATCAATGGGCGTGGATAGCGGTTTGACTCACGGGGATTTCCAAGTCTCCACCCCATTGACGTCAA
TGGGAGTTTGTTTTGGCACCAAAATCAACGGGACTTTCCAAAATGTCGTAACAACTCCGCCCCATTGACG
CAAATGGGCGGTAGGCGTGTACGGTGGGAGGTCTATATAAGCAGAGCTCTCTGGCTAACTAGAGAACCCA
CTGCTTACTGGCTTATCGAAATTAATACGACTCACTATAGGGAGACCCAAGCTGGCTAGCGTTTAAACTT
ACCACCATGCTGCAGAACGAGCTTGCTCTTAAGTTGGCTGGACTTGATATTAACAAGACTGGAGGTTCTG
CCCGCGAGACCTTCCAGGCCTTCCGCACCGGTTCTGACCAACTGACTGAAGAGCAGATCGCAGAATTTAA
AGAGGCTTTCTCCCTATTTGACAAGGACGGGGATGGGACAATAACAACCAAGGAGCTGGGGACGGTGATG
CGGTCTCTGGGGCAGAACCCCACAGAAGCAGAGCTGCAGGACATGATCAATGAAGTAGATGCCGACGGTG
ACGGCACAATCGACTTCCCTGAGTTCCTGACAATGATGGCAAGAAAAATGAAAGACACAGACAGTGAAGA
AGAAATTAGAGAAGCGTTCCGTGTGTTTGATAAGGATGGCAATGGCTACATCAGTGCAGCAGAGCTTCGC
CACGTGATGACAAACCTTGGAGAGAAGTTAACAGATGAAGAGGTTGATGAAATGATCAGGGAAGCAGACA
TCGATGGGGATGGTCAGGTAAACTACGAAGAGTTTGTAGTGATGATGACAGCGAAGGAATTCCCTCCTCC
TCCGCCACCGCCACCACCGCCGCCGCCGCCACCACCACCTCCTCCGCCTCCTCCACCACCACCGCCACCG
CCTCCACCACCTGGCGGCAGCAGGGTCGACTCATCACGTCGTAAGTTCAATAAGACAGCTCACGCACTGA
GAGCTATAGGTCGGCTGAGCTCACTCGAGGGCGGTTCTGACGTCGGCCGCAAGCTGATCATCGATCAGAA
CGTTTTTATCGAGGGTACGCTGCCGATGGGTGTCGTCCGCCCGCTGACTGAAGTCGAGATGGACCATTAC
CGCGAGCCGTTCCTGAATCCTGTTGACCGCGAGCCACTGTGGCGCTTCCCAAACGAGCTGCCAATCGCCG
GTGAGCCAGCGAACATCGTCGCGCTGGTCGAAGAATACATGGACTGGCTGCACCAGTCCCCTGTCCCGAA
GCTGCTGTTCTGGGGCACCCCAGGCGTTCTGATCCCACCGGCCGAAGCCGCTCGCCTGGCCAAAAGCCTG
CCTAACTGCAAGGCTGTGGACATCGGCCCGGGTCTGAATCTGCTGCAAGAAGACAACCCGGACCTGATCG
GCAGCGAGATCGCGCGCTGGCTGTCTACTCTGGAGATTGGTGGCACCGGTGGCTCTGGCGGTACCGGTGG
CTCTGGCGGTTCTATCGGTACTGGCTTTCCATTCGACCCCCATTATGTGGAAGTCCTGGGCGAGCGCATG
CACTACGTCGATGTTGGTCCGCGCGATGGCACCCCTGTGCTGTTCCTGCACGGTAACCCGACCTCCTCCT
ACGTGTGGCGCAACATCATCCCACATGTTGCACCGACCCATCGCTGCATTGCTCCAGACCTGATCGGTAT
GGGCAAATCCGACAAACCAGACCTGGGTTATTTCTTCGACGACCACGTCCGCTTCATGGATGCCTTCATC
GAAGCCCTGGGTCTGGAAGAGGTCGTCCTGGTCATTCACGACTGGGGCTCCGCTCTGGGTTTCCACTGGG
CCAAGCGCAATCCAGAGCGCGTCAAAGGTATTGCATTTATGGAGTTCATCCGCCCTATCCCGACCTGGGA
CGAATGGGGAGGTTCTATGGTGAGCAAGGGCGAGGAGCTGTTCACCGGGGTGGTGCCCATCCTGGTCGAG
CTGGACGGCGACGTAAACGGCCACAAGTTCAGCGTGTCCGGCGAGGGCGAGGGCGATGCCACCTACGGCA
AGCTGACCCTGAAGTTCATCTGCACCACCGGCAAGCTGCCCGTGCCCTGGCCCACCCTCGTGACCACCCT
GACCTACGGCGTGCAGTGCTTCAGCCGCTACCCCGACCACATGAAGCAGCACGACTTCTTCAAGTCCGCC
ATGCCCGAAGGCTACGTCCAGGAGCGCACCATCTTCTTCAAGGACGACGGCAACTACAAGACCCGCGCCG
AGGTGAAGTTCGAGGGCGACACCCTGGTGAACCGCATCGAGCTGAAGGGCATCGACTTCAAGGAGGACGG
CAACATCCTGGGGCACAAGCTGGAGTACAACTACAACAGCCACAACGTCTATATCATGGCCGACAAGCAG
AAGAACGGCATCAAGGTGAACTTCAAGATCCGCCACAACATCGAGGACGGCAGCGTGCAGCTCGCCGACC
ACTACCAGCAGAACACCCCCATCGGCGACGGCCCCGTGCTGCTGCCCGACAACCACTACCTGAGCACCCA
GTCCAAACTGAGCAAAGACCCCAACGAGAAGCGCGATCACATGGTCCTGCTGGAGTTCGTGACCGCCGCC
GGGATCACTCTCGGCATGGACGAGCTGTACAAGTAATCTAGAGGGCCCGTTTAAACCCGCTGATCAGCCT
CGACTGTGCCTTCTAGTTGCCAGCCATCTGTTGTTTGCCCCTCCCCCGTGCCTTCCTTGACCCTGGAAGG
TGCCACTCCCACTGTCCTTTCCTAATAAAATGAGGAAATTGCATCGCATTGTCTGAGTAGGTGTCATTCT
ATTCTGGGGGGTGGGGTGGGGCAGGACAGCAAGGGGGAGGATTGGGAAGACAATAGCAGGCATGCTGGGG
ATGCGGTGGGCTCTATGGCTTCTGAGGCGGAAAGAACCAGCTGGGGCTCTAGGGGGTATCCCC
[124 nt withheld, positions 3564-3687]
C
[91 nt withheld, positions 3689-3779]
AGGGTGATGGTTCACGTACCTAGAAGTTCCTATTCCGAAGTTCCTATTCTCTAGAAAGTATAGGAACTTC
CTTGGCCAAAAAGCCTGAACTCACCGCGACGTCTGTCGAGAAGTTTCTGATCGAAAAGTTCGACAGCGTC
TCCGACCTGATGCAGCTCTCGGAGGGCGAAGAATCTCGTGCTTTCAGCTTCGATGTAGGAGGGCGTGGAT
ATGTCCTGCGGGTAAATAGCTGCGCCGATGGTTTCTACAAAGATCGTTATGTTTATCGGCACTTTGCATC
GGCCGCGCTCCCGATTCCGGAAGTGCTTGACATTGGGGAATTCAGCGAGAGCCTGACCTATTGCATCTCC
CGCCGTGCACAGGGTGTCACGTTGCAAGACCTGCCTGAAACCGAACTGCCCGCTGTTCTGCAGCCGGTCG
CGGAGGCCATGGATGCGATCGCTGCGGCCGATCTTAGCCAGACGAGCGGGTTCGGCCCATTCGGACCGCA
AGGAATCGGTCAATACACTACATGGCGTGATTTCATATGCGCGATTGCTGATCCCCATGTGTATCACTGG
CAAACTGTGATGGACGACACCGTCAGTGCGTCCGTCGCGCAGGCTCTCGATGAGCTGATGCTTTGGGCCG
AGGACTGCCCCGAAGTCCGGCACCTCGTGCACGCGGATTTCGGCTCCAACAATGTCCTGACGGACAATGG
CCGCATAACAGCGGTCATTGACTGGAGCGAGGCGATGTTCGGGGATTCCCAATACGAGGTCGCCAACATC
TTCTTCTGGAGGCCGTGGTTGGCTTGTATGGAGCAGCAGACGCGCTACTTCGAGCGGAGGCATCCGGAGC
TTGCAGGATCGCCGCGGCTCCGGGCGTATATGCTCCGCATTGGTCTTGACCAACTCTATCAGAGCTTGGT
TGACGGCAATTTCGATGATGCAGCTTGGGCGCAGGGTCGATGCGACGCAATCGTCCGATCCGGAGCCGGG
ACTGTCGGGCGTACACAAATCGCCCGCAGAAGCGCGGCCGTCTGGACCGATGGCTGTGTAGAAGTACTCG
CCGATAGTGGAAACCGACGCCCCAGCACTCGTCCGAGGGCAAAGGAATAGCACGTACTACGAGATTTCGA
TTCCACCGCCGCCTTCTATGAAAGGTTGGGCTTCGGAATCGTTTTCCGGGACGCCGGCTGGATGATCCTC
CAGCGCGGGGATCTCATGCTGGAGTTCTTCGCCCACCCCAACTTGTTTATTGCAGCTTATAATGGTTACA
AATAAAGCAATAGCATCACAAATTTCACAAATAAAGCATTTTTTTCACTGCATTCTAGTTGTGGTTTGTC
CAAACTCATCAATGTATCTTATCATGTCTGTATACCGTCGACCTCTAGCTAGAGCTTGGCGTAATCATGG
TCATAGCTGTTTCCTGTGTGAAATTGTTATCCGCTCACAATTCCACACAACATACGAGCCGGAAGCATAA
AGTGTAAAGCCTGGGGTGCCTAATGAGTGAGCTAACTCACATTAATTGCGTTGCGCTCACTGCCCGCTTT
CCAGTCGGGAAACCTGTCGTGCCAGCTGCATTAATGAATCGGCCAACGCGCGGGGAGAGGCGGTTTGCGT
ATTGGGCGCTCTTCCGCTTCCTCGCTCACTGACTCGCTGCGCTCGGTCGTTCGGCTGCGGCGAGCGGTAT
CAGCTCACTCAAAGGCGGTAATACGGTTATCCACAGAATCAGGGGATAACGCAGGAAAGAACATGTGAGC
AAAAGGCCAGCAAAAGGCCAGGAACCGTAAAAAGGCCGCGTTGCTGGCGTTTTTCCATAGGCTCCGCCCC
CCCTGACGAGCATCACAAAAATCGACGCTCAAGTCAGAGGTGGCGAAACCCGACAGGACTATAAAGATAC
CAGGCGTTTCCCCCTGGAAGCTCCCTCGTGCGCTCTCCTGTTCCGACCCTGCCGCTTACCGGATACCTGT
CCGCCTTTCTCCCTTCGGGAAGCGTGGCGCTTTCTCATAGCTCACGCTGTAGGTATCTCAGTTCGGTGTA
GGTCGTTCGCTCCAAGCTGGGCTGTGTGCACGAACCCCCCGTTCAGCCCGACCGCTGCGCCTTATCCGGT
AACTATCGTCTTGAGTCCAACCCGGTAAGACACGACTTATCGCCACTGGCAGCAGCCACTGGTAACAGGA
TTAGCAGAGCGAGGTATGTAGGCGGTGCTACAGAGTTCTTGAAGTGGTGGCCTAACTACGGCTACACTAG
AAGAACAGTATTTGGTATCTGCGCTCTGCTGAAGCCAGTTACCTTCGGAAAAAGAGTTGGTAGCTCTTGA
TCCGGCAAACAAACCACCGCTGGTAGCGGTGGTTTTTTTGTTTGCAAGCAGCAGATTACGCGCAGAAAAA
AAGGATCTCAAGAAGATCCTTTGATCTTTTCTACGGGGTCTGACGCTCAGTGGAACGAAAACTCACGTTA
AGGGATTTTGGTCATGAGATTATCAAAAAGGATCTTCACCTAGATCCTTTTAAATTAAAAATGAAGTTTT
AAATCAATCTAAAGTATATATGAGTAAACTTGGTCTGACAGTTACCAATGCTTAATCAGTGAGGCACCTA
TCTCAGCGATCTGTCTATTTCGTTCATCCATAGTTGCCTGACTCCCCGTCGTGTAGATAACTACGATACG
GGAGGGCTTACCATCTGGCCCCAGTGCTGCAATGATACCGCGAGACCCACGCTCACCGGCTCCAGATTTA
TCAGCAATAAACCAGCCAGCCGGAAGGGCCGAGCGCAGAAGTGGTCCTGCAACTTTATCCGCCTCCATCC
AGTCTATTAATTGTTGCCGGGAAGCTAGAGTAAGTAGTTCGCCAGTTAATAGTTTGCGCAACGTTGTTGC
CATTGCTACAGGCATCGTGGTGTCACGCTCGTCGTTTGGTATGGCTTCATTCAGCTCCGGTTCCCAACGA
TCAAGGCGAGTTACATGATCCCCCATGTTGTGCAAAAAAGCGGTTAGCTCCTTCGGTCCTCCGATCGTTG
TCAGAAGTAAGTTGGCCGCAGTGTTATCACTCATGGTTATGGCAGCACTGCATAATTCTCTTACTGTCAT
GCCATCCGTAAGATGCTTTTCTGTGACTGGTGAGTACTCAACCAAGTCATTCTGAGAATAGTGTATGCGG
CGACCGAGTTGCTCTTGCCCGGCGTCAATACGGGATAATACCGCGCCACATAGCAGAACTTTAAAAGTGC
TCATCATTGGAAAACGTTCTTCGGGGCGAAAACTCTCAAGGATCTTACCGCTGTTGAGATCCAGTTCGAT
GTAACCCACTCGTGCACCCAACTGATCTTCAGCATCTTTTACTTTCACCAGCGTTTCTGGGTGAGCAAAA
ACAGGAAGGCAAAATGCCGCAAAAAAGGGAATAAGGGCGACACGGAAATGTTGAATACTCATACTCTTCC
TTTTTCAATATTATTGAAGCATTTATCAGGGTTATTGTCTCATGAGCGGATACATATTTGAATGTATTTA
GAAAAATAAACAAATAGGGGTTCCGCGCACATTTCCCCGAAAAGTGCCACCTGACGTC
Features (pLannotate 1.2.2; 25 found; start..end, strand, type, name):
     28..80      -  misc_feature   bom (fragment): basis of mobility region from pBR322
    235..614     +  enhancer       CMV enhancer: human cytomegalovirus immediate early enhancer
    615..818     +  promoter       CMV promoter: human cytomegalovirus (CMV) immediate early promoter
    814..847     +  LTR            5' LTR (truncated) (fragment): truncated 5' long terminal repeat (LTR) from HIV-1
    863..881     +  promoter       T7 promoter: promoter for bacteriophage T7 RNA polymerase
    979..1009    +  CDS            HaloTag® (fragment): modified bacterial dehalogenase that forms covalent bonds with chloroalkane derivatives
   1014..1456    +  CDS            calmodulin (fragment): calcium-binding protein
   1565..1639    +  CDS            GCaMP2 (fragment): GCaMP2 is a basic (constitutively fluorescent) green fluorescent protein published in 2006, derived from Aequorea victoria.
   1649..2068    +  CDS            HaloTag® (fragment): modified bacterial dehalogenase that forms covalent bonds with chloroalkane derivatives
   2114..2527    +  CDS            HaloTag® (fragment): modified bacterial dehalogenase that forms covalent bonds with chloroalkane derivatives
   2537..3253    +  CDS            mEGFP: mEGFP is a basic (constitutively fluorescent) green fluorescent protein published in 2002, derived from Aequorea victoria. It has moderate acid sensitivity.
   3294..3518    +  polyA_signal   bGH poly(A) signal: bovine growth hormone polyadenylation signal
   3522..3543    +  promoter       SV40 promoter (fragment): SV40 enhancer and early promoter
   3564..3797    +  rep_origin     f1 ori (fragment) (sequence partly withheld): f1 bacteriophage origin of replication; arrow indicates direction of (+) strand synthesis
   3802..3849    +  protein_bind   FRT: FLP-mediated recombination occurs in the 8-bp core sequence TCTAGAAA (Turan and Bode, 2011). FLP recombinase from the Saccharomyces cerevisiae 2μ plasmid
   3857..4879    +  CDS            HygR: aminoglycoside phosphotransferase from E. coli; aph(4)-Ia; confers resistance to hygromycin
   4889..5014    +  CDS            ble (fragment): BLE_KLEPN - Experimental evidence at protein level: Swiss-Prot protein existence level 1. Binding protein with a strong affinity to the bleomycin family of antibiotics. Binds to CL990; an antimitotic-antibiotic compound. From Klebsiella pneumoniae.
   5009..5130    +  polyA_signal   SV40 poly(A) signal: SV40 polyadenylation signal
   5203..5219    -  protein_bind   lac operator: The lac repressor binds to the lac operator to inhibit transcription in E. coli. This inhibition can be relieved by adding lactose or isopropyl-β-D-thiogalactopyranoside (IPTG). lac repressor encoded by lacI
   5227..5257    -  promoter       lac promoter: promoter for the E. coli lac operon
   5272..5293    -  protein_bind   CAP binding site: CAP binding activates transcription in the presence of cAMP. E. coli catabolite activator protein
   5306..5398    -  CDS            lacI (fragment): lac repressor; lacI; The lac repressor binds to the lac operator to inhibit transcription in E. coli. This inhibition can be relieved by adding lactose or isopropyl-β-D-thiogalactopyranoside (IPTG).
   5581..6170    -  rep_origin     ori: high-copy-number ColE1/pMB1/pBR322/pUC origin of replication
   6341..7201    -  CDS            AmpR: β-lactamase; bla; confers resistance to ampicillin, carbenicillin, and related antibiotics
   7202..7306    -  promoter       AmpR promoter: bla
