[The description below was written by a language model from this plasmid's Addgene catalogue record and pLannotate feature annotations shown in this document.]
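Description:
pCDNA5/FRT_CMV_NES-Caprola_05-mEGFP is a mammalian expression plasmid of about 7.3 kb built on the pcDNA5/FRT backbone. It is maintained in E. coli through a high-copy ColE1/pUC-type origin and an ampicillin resistance gene (β-lactamase with its own promoter). The backbone also carries an FRT site placed immediately upstream of a hygromycin resistance coding sequence followed by an SV40 polyadenylation signal. No complete promoter is annotated directly in front of HygR. This fits the usual design of this backbone, in which FLP-mediated recombination into a genomic FRT landing site supplies the elements needed to express the marker, so that hygromycin selects for site-specific, single-copy integrants. The plasmid can also be used for transient transfection.

The payload is a synthetic open reading frame of roughly 2.3 kb driven by the human CMV immediate-early enhancer and promoter and terminated by the bGH polyadenylation signal. A T7 promoter lies just upstream of the insert. The feature table shows the Caprola_05 calcium recorder as HaloTag-derived segments interrupted by a calmodulin fragment and a short region matching GCaMP2, which probably corresponds to a calmodulin-binding peptide. This arrangement suggests a rearranged or split HaloTag whose covalent labelling with chloroalkane substrates depends on calcium binding, although the record does not describe the mechanism. mEGFP is fused at the C terminus, giving a constitutive fluorescent readout of expression level and localisation. The "NES" in the name implies a nuclear export signal for cytosolic localisation, but it is not annotated separately. The construct is intended for CMV-driven expression of the recorder in mammalian cell lines, so that periods of calcium activity can be recorded by chemical labelling.
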