Addgene plasmid #194683: pCDNA5/FRT_CMV_NES-Caprola_05-mEGFP
Purpose: CMV driven expression of the calcium recorder Caprola_05 in mammalian cell lines fused to mEGFP
Depositing lab: Kai Johnsson. Depositing organization: Max Planck Institute for Medical Research. Publication: Recording physiological history of cells with chemical labeling. Huppertz MC, Wilhelm J, Grenier V, Schneider MW, Falt T, Porzberg N, Hausmann D, Hoffmann DC, Hai L, Tarnawski M, Pino G, Slanchev K, Kolb I, Acuna C, Fenk LM, Baier H, Hiblot J, Johnsson K. Science. 2024 Feb 23;383(6685):890-897. doi: 10.1126/science.adg0812. Epub 2024 Feb 22. PubMed 38386755.
Backbone
  Vector backbone: pcDNA5/FRT
  Backbone size w/o insert (bp): 5000
  Vector type: Mammalian Expression
  Selectable markers: Hygromycin
Growth in bacteria
  Bacterial resistance: Ampicillin, 100 μg/mL
  Growth temperature: 37°C
  Growth strain: DH5alpha
  Copy number: High Copy
Gene/Insert
  Gene/Insert name: Caprola_05-mEGFP
  Species: Synthetic
  Insert size (bp): 2340
  Promoter: CMV
  Tag / fusion protein: mEGFP (C terminal on insert)
  Cloning method: Gibson Cloning
Terms and licenses: Academic/Nonprofit Terms; Industry Terms: Not Available to Industry
How to cite: pCDNA5/FRT_CMV_NES-Caprola_05-mEGFP was a gift from Kai Johnsson (Addgene plasmid # 194683 ; http://n2t.net/addgene:194683 ; RRID:Addgene_194683)
